>Addgene plasmid #116792 | pHAGE-SMO | addgene full sequence | sequence record 241748 | Addgene NGS Result
TGGAAGGGCTAATTCACTCCCAAAGAAGACAAGATATCCTTGATCTGTGGATCTACCACACACAAGGCTA
CTTCCCTGATTAGCAGAACTACACACCAGGGCCAGGGGTCAGATATCCACTGACCTTTGGATGGTGCTAC
AAGCTAGTACCAGTTGAGCCAGATAAGGTAGAAGAGGCCAATAAAGGAGAGAACACCAGCTTGTTACACC
CTGTGAGCCTGCATGGGATGGATGACCCGGAGAGAGAAGTGTTAGAGTGGAGGTTTGACAGCCGCCTAGC
ATTTCATCACGTGGCCCGAGAGCTGCATCCGGAGTACTTCAAGAACTGCTGATATCGAGCTTGCTACAAG
GGACTTTCCGCTGGGGACTTTCCAGGGAGGCGTGGCCTGGGCGGGACTGGGGAGTGGCGAGCCCTCAGAT
CCTGCATATAAGCAGCTGCTTTTTGCCTGTACTGGGTCTCTCTGGTTAGACCAGATCTGAGCCTGGGAGC
TCTCTGGCTAACTAGGGAACCCACTGCTTAAGCCTCAATAAAGCTTGCCTTGAGTGCTTCAAGTAGTGTG
TGCCCGTCTGTTGTGTGACTCTGGTAACTAGAGATCCCTCAGACCCTTTTAGTCAGTGTGGAAAATCTCT
AGCAGTGGCGCCCGAACAGGGACTTGAAAGCGAAAGGGAAACCAGAGGAGCTCTCTCGACGCAGGACTCG
GCTTGCTGAAGCGCGCACGGCAAGAGGCGAGGGGCGGCGACTGGTGAGTACGCCAAAAATTTTGACTAGC
GGAGGCTAGAAGGAGAGAGATGGGTGCGAGAGCGTCAGTATTAAGCGGGGGAGAATTAGATCGCGATGGG
AAAAAATTCGGTTAAGGCCAGGGGGAAAGAAAAAATATAAATTAAAACATATAGTATGGGCAAGCAGGGA
GCTAGAACGATTCGCAGTTAATCCTGGCCTGTTAGAAACATCAGAAGGCTGTAGACAAATACTGGGACAG
CTACAACCATCCCTTCAGACAGGATCAGAAGAACTTAGATCATTATATAATACAGTAGCAACCCTCTATT
GTGTGCATCAAAGGATAGAGATAAAAGACACCAAGGAAGCTTTAGACAAGATAGAGGAAGAGCAAAACAA
AAGTAAGACCACCGCACAGCAAGCGGCCGGCCGCTGATCTTCAGACCTGGAGGAGGAGATATGAGGGACA
ATTGGAGAAGTGAATTATATAAATATAAAGTAGTAAAAATTGAACCATTAGGAGTAGCACCCACCAAGGC
AAAGAGAAGAGTGGTGCAGAGAGAAAAAAGAGCAGTGGGAATAGGAGCTTTGTTCCTTGGGTTCTTGGGA
GCAGCAGGAAGCACTATGGGCGCAGCGTCAATGACGCTGACGGTACAGGCCAGACAATTATTGTCTGGTA
TAGTGCAGCAGCAGAACAATTTGCTGAGGGCTATTGAGGCGCAACAGCATCTGTTGCAACTCACAGTCTG
GGGCATCAAGCAGCTCCAGGCAAGAATCCTGGCTGTGGAAAGATACCTAAAGGATCAACAGCTCCTGGGG
ATTTGGGGTTGCTCTGGAAAACTCATTTGCACCACTGCTGTGCCTTGGAATGCTAGTTGGAGTAATAAAT
CTCTGGAACAGATTTGGAATCACACGACCTGGATGGAGTGGGACAGAGAAATTAACAATTACACAAGCTT
AATACACTCCTTAATTGAAGAATCGCAAAACCAGCAAGAAAAGAATGAACAAGAATTATTGGAATTAGAT
AAATGGGCAAGTTTGTGGAATTGGTTTAACATAACAAATTGGCTGTGGTATATAAAATTATTCATAATGA
TAGTAGGAGGCTTGGTAGGTTTAAGAATAGTTTTTGCTGTACTTTCTATAGTGAATAGAGTTAGGCAGGG
ATATTCACCATTATCGTTTCAGACCCACCTCCCAACCCCGAGGGGACCCGACAGGCCCGAAGGAATAGAA
GAAGAAGGTGGAGAGAGAGACAGAGACAGATCCATTCGATTAGTGAACGGATCTCGACGGTATCGCCGAA
TTCACAAATGGCAGTATTCATCCACAATTTTAAAAGAAAAGGGGGGATTGGGGGGTACAGTGCAGGGGAA
AGAATAGTAGACATAATAGCAACAGACATACAAACTAAAGAATTACAAAAACAAATTACAAAAATTCAAA
ATTTTCGGGTTTATTACAGGGACAGCAGAGATCCAGTTTGGACTAGTCGTGAGGCTCCGGTGCCCGTCAG
TGGGCAGAGCGCACATCGCCCACAGTCCCCGAGAAGTTGGGGGGAGGGGTCGGCAATTGAACCGGTGCCT
AGAGAAGGTGGCGCGGGGTAAACTGGGAAAGTGATGTCGTGTACTGGCTCCGCCTTTTTCCCGAGGGTGG
GGGAGAACCGTATATAAGTGCAGTAGTCGCCGTGAACGTTCTTTTTCGCAACGGGTTTGCCGCCAGAACA
CAGGTAAGTGCCGTGTGTGGTTCCCGCGGGCCTGGCCTCTTTACGGGTTATGGCCCTTGCGTGCCTTGAA
TTACTTCCACCTGGCTGCAGTACGTGATTCTTGATCCCGAGCTTCGGGTTGGAAGTGGGTGGGAGAGTTC
GAGGCCTTGCGCTTAAGGAGCCCCTTCGCCTCGTGCTTGAGTTGAGGCCTGGCCTGGGCGCTGGGGCCGC
CGCGTGCGAATCTGGTGGCACCTTCGCGCCTGTCTCGCTGCTTTCGATAAGTCTCTAGCCATTTAAAATT
TTTGATGACCTGCTGCGACGCTTTTTTTCTGGCAAGATAGTCTTGTAAATGCGGGCCAAGATCTGCACAC
TGGTATTTCGGTTTTTGGGGCCGCGGGCGGCGACGGGGCCCGTGCGTCCCAGCGCACATGTTCGGCGAGG
CGGGGCCTGCGAGCGCGGCCACCGAGAATCGGACGGGGGTAGTCTCAAGCTGGCCGGCCTGCTCTGGTGC
CTGGCCTCGCGCCGCCGTGTATCGCCCCGCCCTGGGCGGCAAGGCTGGCCCGGTCGGCACCAGTTGCGTG
AGCGGAAAGATGGCCGCTTCCCGGCCCTGCTGCAGGGAGCTCAAAATGGAGGACGCGGCGCTCGGGAGAG
CGGGCGGGTGAGTCACCCACACAAAGGAAAAGGGCCTTTCCGTCCTCAGCCGTCGCTTCATGTGACTCCA
CGGAGTACCGGGCGCCGTCCAGGCACCTCGATTAGTTCTCGAGCTTTTGGAGTACGTCGTCTTTAGGTTG
GGGGGAGGGGTTTTATGCGATGGAGTTTCCCCACACTGAGTGGGTGGAGACTGAAGTTAGGCCAGCTTGG
CACTTGATGTAATTCTCCTTGGAATTTGCCCTTTTTGAGTTTGGATCTTGGTTCATTCTCAAGCCTCAGA
CAGTGGTTCAAAGTTTTTTTCTTCCATTTCAGGTGTCGTGAAGCGGCCCTGCAGATATCAACAAGTTTGT
ACAAAAAAGCAGGCACCATGGCCGCTGCCCGCCCAGCGCGGGGGCCGGAGCTCCCGCTCCTGGGGCTGCT
GCTGCTGCTGCTGCTGGGGGACCCGGGCCGGGGGGCGGCCTCGAGCGGGAACGCGACCGGGCCTGGGCCT
CGGAGCGCGGGCGGGAGCGCGAGGAGGAGCGCGGCGGTGACTGGCCCTCCGCCGCCGCTGAGCCACTGCG
GCCGGGCTGCCCCCTGCGAGCCGCTGCGCTACAACGTGTGCCTGGGCTCGGTGCTGCCCTACGGGGCCAC
CTCCACACTGCTGGCCGGAGACTCGGACTCCCAGGAGGAAGCGCACGGCAAGCTCGTGCTCTGGTCGGGC
CTCCGGAATGCCCCCCGCTGCTGGGCAGTGATCCAGCCCCTGCTGTGTGCCGTATACATGCCCAAGTGTG
AGAATGACCGGGTGGAGCTGCCCAGCCGTACCCTCTGCCAGGCCACCCGAGGCCCCTGTGCCATCGTGGA
GAGGGAGCGGGGCTGGCCTGACTTCCTGCGCTGCACTCCTGACCGCTTCCCTGAAGGCTGCACGAATGAG
GTGCAGAACATCAAGTTCAACAGTTCAGGCCAGTGCGAAGTGCCCTTGGTTCGGACAGACAACCCCAAGA
GCTGGTACGAGGACGTGGAGGGCTGCGGCATCCAGTGCCAGAACCCGCTCTTCACAGAGGCTGAGCACCA
GGACATGCACAGCTACATCGCGGCCTTCGGGGCCGTCACGGGCCTCTGCACGCTCTTCACCCTGGCCACA
TTCGTGGCTGACTGGCGGAACTCGAATCGCTACCCTGCTGTTATTCTCTTCTACGTCAATGCGTGCTTCT
TTGTGGGCAGCATTGGCTGGCTGGCCCAGTTCATGGATGGTGCCCGCCGAGAGATCGTCTGCCGTGCAGA
TGGCACCATGAGGCTTGGGGAGCCCACCTCCAATGAGACTCTGTCCTGCGTCATCATCTTTGTCATCGTG
TACTACGCCCTGATGGCTGGTGTGGTTTGGTTTGTGGTCCTCACCTATGCCTGGCACACTTCCTTCAAAG
CCCTGGGCACCACCTACCAGCCTCTCTCGGGCAAGACCTCCTACTTCCACCTGCTCACCTGGTCACTCCC
CTTTGTCCTCACTGTGGCAATCCTTGCTGTGGCGCAGGTGGATGGGGACTCTGTGAGTGGCATTTGTTTT
GTGGGCTACAAGAACTACCGATACCGTGCGGGCTTCGTGCTGGCCCCAATCGGCCTGGTGCTCATCGTGG
GAGGCTACTTCCTCATCCGAGGAGTCATGACTCTGTTCTCCATCAAGAGCAACCACCCCGGGCTGCTGAG
TGAGAAGGCTGCCAGCAAGATCAACGAGACCATGCTGCGCCTGGGCATTTTTGGCTTCCTGGCCTTTGGC
TTTGTGCTCATTACCTTCAGCTGCCACTTCTACGACTTCTTCAACCAGGCTGAGTGGGAGCGCAGCTTCC
GGGACTATGTGCTATGTCAGGCCAATGTGACCATCGGGCTGCCCACCAAGCAGCCCATCCCTGACTGTGA
GATCAAGAATCGCCCGAGCCTTCTGGTGGAGAAGATCAACCTGTTTGCCATGTTTGGAACTGGCATCGCC
ATGAGCACCTGGGTCTGGACCAAGGCCACGCTGCTCATCTGGAGGCGTACCTGGTGCAGGTTGACTGGGC
AGAGTGACGATGAGCCAAAGCGGATCAAGAAGAGCAAGATGATTGCCAAGGCCTTCTCTAAGCGGCACGA
GCTCCTGCAGAACCCAGGCCAGGAGCTGTCCTTCAGCATGCACACTGTGTCCCACGACGGGCCCGTGGCG
GGCTTGGCCTTTGACCTCAATGAGCCCTCAGCTGATGTCTCCTCTGCCTGGGCCCAGCATGTCACCAAGA
TGGTGGCTCGGAGAGGAGCCATACTGCCCCAGGATATTTCTGTCACCCCTGTGGCAACTCCAGTGCCCCC
AGAGGAACAAGCCAACCTGTGGCTGGTTGAGGCAGAGATCTCCCCAGAGCTGCAGAAGCGCCTGGGCCGG
AAGAAGAAGAGGAGGAAGAGGAAGAAGGAGGTGTGCCCGCTGGCGCCGCCCCCTGAGCTTCACCCCCCTG
CCCCTGCCCCCAGTACCATTCCTCGACTGCCTCAGCTGCCCCGGCAGAAATGCCTGGTGGCTGCAGGTGC
CTGGGGAGCTGGGGACTCTTGCCGACAGGGAGCGTGGACCCTGGTCTCCAACCCATTCTGCCCAGAGCCC
AGTCCCCCTCAGGATCCATTTCTGCCCAGTGCACCGGCCCCCGTGGCATGGGCTCATGGCCGCCGACAGG
GCCTGGGGCCTATTCACTCCCGCACCAACCTGATGGACACAGAACTCATGGATGCAGACTCGGACTTCTA
GAACCCAGCTTTCTTGTACAAAGTGGTGATATCCAATTAACCCTCACTAAAGGGTTAGAATGTATATAGA
GTTAGATCCCTATAGTGAGTCGTATTACCACCCAACTTTTCTATACAAAGTGGTTGATATCCAGCACAGT
GGCGGCCGCTCGAGTCTAGAGGGCCCGCGGTTCGAAGGTAAGCCTATCCCTAACCCTCTCCTCGGTCTCG
ATTCTACGCGTACCGGTTAGTAATGAGATCCCTCCCCCCCCCNTAACGTTACTGGCCGAAGCCGCTTGGA
ATAAGGCCGGTGTGCGTTTGTCTATATGTTATTTTCCACCATATTGCCGTCTTTTGGCAATGTGAGGGCC
CGGAAACCTGGCCCTGTCTTCTTGACGAGCATTCCTAGGGGTCTTTCCCCTCTCGCCAAAGGAATGCAAG
GTCTGTTGAATGTCGTGAAGGAAGCAGTTCCTCTGGAAGCTTCTTGAAGACAAACAACGTCTGTAGCGAC
CCTTTGCAGGCAGCGGAACCCCCCACCTGGCGACAGGTGCCTCTGCGGCCAAAAGCCACGTGTATAAGAT
ACACCTGCAAAGGCGGCACAACCCCAGTGCCACGTTGTGAGTTGGATAGTTGTGGAAAGAGTCAAATGGC
TCTCCTCAAGCGTATTCAACAAGGGGCTGAAGGATGCCCAGAAGGTACCCCATTGTATGGGATCTGATCT
GGGGCCTCGGTGCACATGCTTTACATGTGTTTAGTCGAGGTTAAAAAAACGTCTAGGCCCCCCGAACCAC
GGGGACGTGGTTTTCCTTTGAAAAACACGATGATAATATGGCCACACATATGACCGAGTACAAGCCCACG
GTGCGCCTCGCCACCCGCGACGACGTCCCCAGGGCCGTACGCACCCTCGCCGCCGCGTTCGCCGACTACC
CCGCCACGCGCCACACCGTCGATCCGGACCGCCACATCGAGCGGGTCACCGAGCTGCAAGAACTCTTCCT
CACGCGCGTCGGGCTCGACATCGGCAAGGTGTGGGTCGCGGACGACGGCGCCGCGGTGGCGGTCTGGACC
ACGCCGGAGAGCGTCGAAGCGGGGGCGGTGTTCGCCGAGATCGGCCCGCGCATGGCCGAGTTGAGCGGTT
CCCGGCTGGCCGCGCAGCAACAGATGGAAGGCCTCCTGGCGCCGCACCGGCCCAAGGAGCCCGCGTGGTT
CCTGGCCACCGTCGGCGTCTCGCCCGACCACCAGGGCAAGGGTCTGGGCAGCGCCGTCGTGCTCCCCGGA
GTGGAGGCGGCCGAGCGCGCCGGGGTGCCCGCCTTCCTGGAGACCTCCGCGCCCCGCAACCTCCCCTTCT
ACGAGCGGCTCGGCTTCACCGTCACCGCCGACGTCGAGGTGCCCGAAGGACCGCGCACCTGGTGCATGAC
CCGCAAGCCCGGTGCCTAAATCGATAGATCCTAATCAACCTCTGGATTACAAAATTTGTGAAAGATTGAC
TGGTATTCTTAACTATGTTGCTCCTTTTACGCTATGTGGATACGCTGCTTTAATGCCTTTGTATCATGCT
ATTGCTTCCCGTATGGCTTTCATTTTCTCCTCCTTGTATAAATCCTGGTTGCTGTCTCTTTATGAGGAGT
TGTGGCCCGTTGTCAGGCAACGTGGCGTGGTGTGCACTGTGTTTGCTGACGCAACCCCCACTGGTTGGGG
CATTGCCACCACCTGTCAGCTCCTTTCCGGGACTTTCGCTTTCCCCCTCCCTATTGCCACGGCGGAACTC
ATCGCCGCCTGCCTTGCCCGCTGCTGGACAGGGGCTCGGCTGTTGGGCACTGACAATTCCGTGGTGTTGT
CGGGGAAATCATCGTCCTTTCCTTGGCTGCTCGCCTGTGTTGCCACCTGGATTCTGCGCGGGACGTCCTT
CTGCTACGTCCCTTCGGCCCTCAATCCAGCGGACCTTCCTTCCCGCGGCCTGCTGCCGGCTCTGCGGCCT
CTTCCGCGTCTTCGCCTTCGCCCTCAGACGAGTCGGATCTCCCTTTGGGCCGCCTCCCCGCCTGAGATCC
TTTAAGACCAATGACTTACAAGGCAGCTGTAGATCTTAGCCACTTTTTAAAAGAAAAGGGGGGACTGGAA
GGGCTAATTCACTCCCAACGAAGACAAGATCTGCTTTTTGCTTGTACTGGGTCTCTCTGGTTAGACCAGA
TCTGAGCCTGGGAGCTCTCTGGCTAACTAGGGAACCCACTGCTTAAGCCTCAATAAAGCTTGCCTTGAGT
GCTTCAAGTAGTGTGTGCCCGTCTGTTGTGTGACTCTGGTAACTAGAGATCCCTCAGACCCTTTTAGTCA
GTGTGGAAAATCTCTAGCAGTAGTAGTTCATGTCATCTTATTATTCAGTATTTATAACTTGCAAAGAAAT
GAATATCAGAGAGTGAGAGGCCCGGGTTAATTAAGGAAAGGGCTAGATCATTCTTGAAGACGAAAGGGCC
TCGTGATACGCCTATTTTTATAGGTTAATGTCATGATAATAATGGTTTCTTAGACGTCAGGTGGCACTTT
TCGGGGAAATGTGCGCGGAACCCCTATTTGTTTATTTTTCTAAATACATTCAAATATGTATCCGCTCATG
AGACAATAACCCTGATAAATGCTTCAATAATATTGAAAAAGGAAGAGTATGAGTATTCAACATTTCCGTG
TCGCCCTTATTCCCTTTTTTGCGGCATTTTGCCTTCCTGTTTTTGCTCACCCAGAAACGCTGGTGAAAGT
AAAAGATGCTGAAGATCAGTTGGGTGCACGAGTGGGTTACATCGAACTGGATCTCAACAGCGGTAAGATC
CTTGAGAGTTTTCGCCCCGAAGAACGTTTTCCAATGATGAGCACTTTTAAAGTTCTGCTATGTGGCGCGG
TATTATCCCGTGTTGACGCCGGGCAAGAGCAACTCGGTCGCCGCATACACTATTCTCAGAATGACTTGGT
TGAGTACTCACCAGTCACAGAAAAGCATCTTACGGATGGCATGACAGTAAGAGAATTATGCAGTGCTGCC
ATAACCATGAGTGATAACACTGCGGCCAACTTACTTCTGACAACGATCGGAGGACCGAAGGAGCTAACCG
CTTTTTTGCACAACATGGGGGATCATGTAACTCGCCTTGATCGTTGGGAACCGGAGCTGAATGAAGCCAT
ACCAAACGACGAGCGTGACACCACGATGCCTGTAGCAATGGCAACAACGTTGCGCAAACTATTAACTGGC
GAACTACTTACTCTAGCTTCCCGGCAACAATTAATAGACTGGATGGAGGCGGATAAAGTTGCAGGACCAC
TTCTGCGCTCGGCCCTTCCGGCTGGCTGGTTTATTGCTGATAAATCTGGAGCCGGTGAGCGTGGGTCTCG
CGGTATCATTGCAGCACTGGGGCCAGATGGTAAGCCCTCCCGTATCGTAGTTATCTACACGACGGGGAGT
CAGGCAACTATGGATGAACGAAATAGACAGATCGCTGAGATAGGTGCCTCACTGATTAAGCATTGGTAAC
TGTCAGACCAAGTTTACTCATATATACTTTAGATTGATTTAAAACTTCATTTTTAATTTAAAAGGATCTA
GGTGAAGATCCTTTTTGATAATCTCATGACCAAAATCCCTTAACGTGAGTTTTCGTTCCACTGAGCGTCA
GACCCCGTAGAAAAGATCAAAGGATCTTCTTGAGATCCTTTTTTTCTGCGCGTAATCTGCTGCTTGCAAA
CAAAAAAACCACCGCTACCAGCGGTGGTTTGTTTGCCGGATCAAGAGCTACCAACTCTTTTTCCGAAGGT
AACTGGCTTCAGCAGAGCGCAGATACCAAATACTGTTCTTCTAGTGTAGCCGTAGTTAGGCCACCACTTC
AAGAACTCTGTAGCACCGCCTACATACCTCGCTCTGCTAATCCTGTTACCAGTGGCTGCTGCCAGTGGCG
ATAAGTCGTGTCTTACCGGGTTGGACTCAAGACGATAGTTACCGGATAAGGCGCAGCGGTCGGGCTGAAC
GGGGGGTTCGTGCACACAGCCCAGCTTGGAGCGAACGACCTACACCGAACTGAGATACCTACAGCGTGAG
CTATGAGAAAGCGCCACGCTTCCCGAAGGGAGAAAGGCGGACAGGTATCCGGTAAGCGGCAGGGTCGGAA
CAGGAGAGCGCACGAGGGAGCTTCCAGGGGGAAACGCCTGGTATCTTTATAGTCCTGTCGGGTTTCGCCA
CCTCTGACTTGAGCGTCGATTTTTGTGATGCTCGTCAGGGGGGCGGAGCCTATGGAAAAACGCCAGCAAC
GCGGCCTTTTTACGGTTCCTGGCCTTTTGCTGGCCTTTTGCTCACATGTTCTTTCCTGCGTTATCCCCTG
ATTCTGTGGATAACCGTATTACCGCCTTTGAGTGAGCTGATACCGCTCGCCGCAGCCGAACGACCGAGCG
CAGCGAGTCAGTGAGCGAGGAAGCGGAAGAGCGCCCAATACGCAAACCGCCTCTCCCCGCGCGTTGGCCG
ATTCATTAATGCAGCAAGCTCATGGCTGACTAATTTTTTTTATTTATGCAGAGGCCGAGGCCGCCTCGGC
CTCTGAGCTATTCCAGAAGTAGTGAGGAGGCTTTTTTGGAGGCCTAGGCTTTTGCAAAAAGCTCCCCGTG
GCACGACAGGTTTCCCGACTGGAAAGCGGGCAGTGAGCGCAACGCAATTAATGTGAGTTAGCTCACTCAT
TAGGCACCCCAGGCTTTACACTTTATGCTTCCGGCTCGTATGTTGTGTGGAATTGTGAGCGGATAACAAT
TTCACACAGGAAACAGCTATGACATGATTACGAATTTCACAAATAAAGCATTTTTTTCACTGCATTCTAG
TTGTGGTTTGTCCAAACTCATCAATGTATCTTATCATGTCTGGATCAACTGGATAACTCAAGCTAACCAA
AATCATCCCAAACTTCCCACCCCATACCCTATTACCACTGCCAATTACCTGTGGTTTCATTTACTCTAAA
CCTGTGATTCCTCTGAATTATTTTCATTTTAAAGAAATTGTATTTGTTAAATATGTACTACAAACTTAGT
AGT
Features (pLannotate 1.2.2; 30 found; start..end, strand, type, name):
    377..634     +  LTR            5' LTR (truncated): truncated 5' long terminal repeat (LTR) from HIV-1
    681..806     +  misc_feature   HIV-1 Ψ: packaging signal of human immunodeficiency virus type 1
    790..1128    +  CDS            HIV-1 gag (fragment): gag protein from human immunodeficiency virus 1; gag
   1303..1536    +  misc_feature   RRE: The Rev response element (RRE) of HIV-1 allows for Rev-dependent mRNA export from the nucleus to the cytoplasm.
   1913..2013    +  CDS            Rev (fragment): human immunodeficiency virus 1 (HIV-1) Rev protein; rev; enhances nuclear export of unspliced and incompletely spliced viral mRNAs
   2058..2175    +  misc_feature   cPPT/CTS: central polypurine tract and central termination sequence of HIV-1
   2223..3401    +  promoter       EF-1α promoter: strong constitutive promoter for human elongation factor EF-1α
   3422..3442    +  protein_bind   attB1: mutant version of attB; core recombination site for the Gateway® BP reaction BP Clonase™
   3448..5808    +  CDS            SMO: SMO_HUMAN - Also known as SMOH. Experimental evidence at protein level: Swiss-Prot protein existence level 1. G protein-coupled receptor that probably associates with the patched protein (PTCH) to transduce the hedgehog's proteins signal. Binding of sonic hedgehog (SHH) to its receptor patched is thought to prevent normal inhibition by patched of smoothened (SMO). Required for the accumulation of KIF7, GLI2 and GLI3 in the cilia (PubMed:19592253). Interacts with DLG5 at the ciliary base to induce the accumulation of KIF7 and GLI2 at the ciliary tip for GLI2 activation (By similarity). From Hom
   5813..5837    -  protein_bind   attB2: mutant version of attB; recombination site for the Gateway® BP reaction BP Clonase™
   5845..5863    +  promoter       T3 promoter: promoter for bacteriophage T3 RNA polymerase
   5889..5907    -  promoter       T7 promoter: promoter for bacteriophage T7 RNA polymerase
   5913..5931    -  protein_bind   attB4 (fragment): mutant version of attB; core recombination site for the Gateway® BP reaction BP Clonase™
   5987..6028    +  CDS            V5 tag: epitope tag from simian virus 5
   6154..6616    +  misc_feature   IRES: internal ribosome entry site (IRES) of the encephalomyocarditis virus (EMCV)
   6630..7227    +  CDS            PuroR (fragment): puromycin N-acetyltransferase; pac from Streptomyces; confers resistance to puromycin
   7243..7831    +  misc_feature   WPRE: woodchuck hepatitis virus posttranscriptional regulatory element
   7839..7904    +  CDS            nef (fragment): NEF_HV1Z2 - Experimental evidence at protein level: Swiss-Prot protein existence level 1. Extracellular Nef protein targets CD4(+) T-lymphocytes for apoptosis by interacting with CXCR4 surface receptors. From Human immunodeficiency virus type 1 group M subtype D (isolate Z2/CDC-Z34) (HIV-1).
   7906..8139    +  LTR            3' LTR (ΔU3): self-inactivating 3' long terminal repeat (LTR) from HIV-1
   8344..8448    +  promoter       AmpR promoter: bla
   8449..9309    +  CDS            AmpR: β-lactamase; bla; confers resistance to ampicillin, carbenicillin, and related antibiotics
   9480..10068   +  rep_origin     ori: high-copy-number ColE1/pMB1/pBR322/pUC origin of replication
  10251..10305   +  CDS            lacI (fragment): lac repressor; lacI; The lac repressor binds to the lac operator to inhibit transcription in E. coli. This inhibition can be relieved by adding lactose or isopropyl-β-D-thiogalactopyranoside (IPTG).
  10311..10404   +  rep_origin     SV40 ori (fragment): SV40 origin of replication
  10429..10466   +  CDS            lacI (fragment): lac repressor; lacI; The lac repressor binds to the lac operator to inhibit transcription in E. coli. This inhibition can be relieved by adding lactose or isopropyl-β-D-thiogalactopyranoside (IPTG).
  10479..10500   +  protein_bind   CAP binding site: CAP binding activates transcription in the presence of cAMP. E. coli catabolite activator protein
  10515..10545   +  promoter       lac promoter: promoter for the E. coli lac operon
  10549..10571   +  protein_bind   lac operator (fragment): The lac repressor binds to the lac operator to inhibit transcription in E. coli. This inhibition can be relieved by adding lactose or isopropyl-β-D-thiogalactopyranoside (IPTG). lac repressor encoded by lacI
  10603..10686   +  polyA_signal   SV40 poly(A) signal (fragment): SV40 polyadenylation signal
  10853..329     +  CDS            nef (fragment) (across the origin): NEF_HV1BR - Experimental evidence at protein level: Swiss-Prot protein existence level 1. Extracellular Nef protein targets CD4(+) T-lymphocytes for apoptosis by interacting with CXCR4 surface receptors (PubMed:14990729). From Human immunodeficiency virus type 1 group M subtype B (isolate BRU/LAI) (HIV-1).
