[The description below was written by a language model from this plasmid's Addgene catalogue record and pLannotate feature annotations shown in this document.]
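Description:
pHAGE-SMO is a lentiviral expression plasmid built on the pHAGE backbone and carrying the wild-type human SMO (Smoothened) open reading frame, which encodes the G protein-coupled receptor that transduces Hedgehog signals downstream of Patched. The plasmid is about 10.9 kb. It is maintained in E. coli through a high-copy ColE1/pUC-type origin and selected with ampicillin via the β-lactamase gene. The recorded host is a recombination-deficient strain, as is usual for constructs that carry repeated LTRs.

The viral portion is an HIV-1-derived, self-inactivating transfer cassette. It comprises a truncated 5' LTR, the Ψ packaging signal with an adjoining gag fragment, the Rev response element for nuclear export of the genomic RNA, the cPPT/CTS element that aids nuclear import, and a ΔU3 3' LTR that disables LTR-driven transcription after integration. Between these elements, the constitutive human EF-1α promoter drives SMO. The ORF was introduced by Gateway recombination and is therefore flanked by attB1 and attB2 sites. A V5 epitope tag is annotated some distance downstream of attB2, but the record does not say whether the SMO ORF reads through into it, so a tagged protein should not be assumed. An EMCV IRES follows and allows translation of puromycin N-acetyltransferase from the same transcript, which links puromycin selection of transduced cells to expression of the insert. A WPRE enhances transcript stability and expression.

The construct is intended for producing lentivirus to express SMO stably in mammalian cells. It was deposited in connection with a systematic study on functional annotation of somatic cancer mutations, where a wild-type clone would plausibly serve as the reference for mutant alleles.
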