Addgene plasmid #116792: pHAGE-SMO
Purpose: Lentiviral expression of SMO
Depositing lab: Gordon Mills & Kenneth Scott. Depositing organization: Baylor College of Medicine. Publication: Systematic Functional Annotation of Somatic Mutations in Cancer. Ng PK, Li J, Jeong KJ, Shao S, Chen H, Tsang YH, Sengupta S, Wang Z, Bhavana VH, Tran R, Soewito S, Minussi DC, Moreno D, Kong K, Dogruluk T, Lu H, Gao J, Tokheim C, Zhou DC, Johnson AM, Zeng J, Ip CKM, Ju Z, Wester M, Yu S, Li Y, Vellano CP, Schultz N, Karchin R, Ding L, Lu Y, Cheung LWT, Chen K, Shaw KR, Meric-Bernstam F, Scott KL, Yi S, Sahni N, Liang H, Mills GB. Cancer Cell. 2018 Mar 12;33(3):450-462.e10. doi: 10.1016/j.ccell.2018.01.021. PubMed 29533785.
Backbone
  Vector backbone: pHAGE
  Vector type: Lentiviral
Growth in bacteria
  Bacterial resistance: Ampicillin, 100 μg/mL
  Growth temperature: 37°C
  Growth strain: Stbl3
  Copy number: High Copy
Gene/Insert
  Gene/Insert name: SMO
  Species: H. sapiens (human)
  Mutation: WT
  Entrez Gene: SMO (a.k.a. CRJS, FZD11, Gx, PHLS, SMOH)
  Cloning method: Gateway Cloning
Terms and licenses: Academic/Nonprofit Terms; Industry Terms: Not Available to Industry
How to cite: pHAGE-SMO was a gift from Gordon Mills & Kenneth Scott (Addgene plasmid # 116792 ; http://n2t.net/addgene:116792 ; RRID:Addgene_116792)
