>Addgene plasmid #116792 | pHAGE-SMO | depositor partial sequence | sequence record 219668 | insert
ATGGCCGCTGCCCGCCCAGCGCGGGGGCCGGAGCTCCCGCTCCTGGGGCTGCTGCTGCTGCTGCTGCTGG
GGGACCCGGGCCGGGGGGCGGCCTCGAGCGGGAACGCGACCGGGCCTGGGCCTCGGAGCGCGGGCGGGAG
CGCGAGGAGGAGCGCGGCGGTGACTGGCCCTCCGCCGCCGCTGAGCCACTGCGGCCGGGCTGCCCCCTGC
GAGCCGCTGCGCTACAACGTGTGCCTGGGCTCGGTGCTGCCCTACGGGGCCACCTCCACACTGCTGGCCG
GAGACTCGGACTCCCAGGAGGAAGCGCACGGCAAGCTCGTGCTCTGGTCGGGCCTCCGGAATGCCCCCCG
CTGCTGGGCAGTGATCCAGCCCCTGCTGTGTGCCGTATACATGCCCAAGTGTGAGAATGACCGGGTGGAG
CTGCCCAGCCGTACCCTCTGCCAGGCCACCCGAGGCCCCTGTGCCATCGTGGAGAGGGAGCGGGGCTGGC
CTGACTTCCTGCGCTGCACTCCTGACCGCTTCCCTGAAGGCTGCACGAATGAGGTGCAGAACATCAAGTT
CAACAGTTCAGGCCAGTGCGAAGTGCCCTTGGTTCGGACAGACAACCCCAAGAGCTGGTACGAGGACGTG
GAGGGCTGCGGCATCCAGTGCCAGAACCCGCTCTTCACAGAGGCTGAGCACCAGGACATGCACAGCTACA
TCGCGGCCTTCGGGGCCGTCACGGGCCTCTGCACGCTCTTCACCCTGGCCACATTCGTGGCTGACTGGCG
GAACTCGAATCGCTACCCTGCTGTTATTCTCTTCTACGTCAATGCGTGCTTCTTTGTGGGCAGCATTGGC
TGGCTGGCCCAGTTCATGGATGGTGCCCGCCGAGAGATCGTCTGCCGTGCAGATGGCACCATGAGGCTTG
GGGAGCCCACCTCCAATGAGACTCTGTCCTGCGTCATCATCTTTGTCATCGTGTACTACGCCCTGATGGC
TGGTGTGGTTTGGTTTGTGGTCCTCACCTATGCCTGGCACACTTCCTTCAAAGCCCTGGGCACCACCTAC
CAGCCTCTCTCGGGCAAGACCTCCTACTTCCACCTGCTCACCTGGTCACTCCCCTTTGTCCTCACTGTGG
CAATCCTTGCTGTGGCGCAGGTGGATGGGGACTCTGTGAGTGGCATTTGTTTTGTGGGCTACAAGAACTA
CCGATACCGTGCGGGCTTCGTGCTGGCCCCAATCGGCCTGGTGCTCATCGTGGGAGGCTACTTCCTCATC
CGAGGAGTCATGACTCTGTTCTCCATCAAGAGCAACCACCCCGGGCTGCTGAGTGAGAAGGCTGCCAGCA
AGATCAACGAGACCATGCTGCGCCTGGGCATTTTTGGCTTCCTGGCCTTTGGCTTTGTGCTCATTACCTT
CAGCTGCCACTTCTACGACTTCTTCAACCAGGCTGAGTGGGAGCGCAGCTTCCGGGACTATGTGCTATGT
CAGGCCAATGTGACCATCGGGCTGCCCACCAAGCAGCCCATCCCTGACTGTGAGATCAAGAATCGCCCGA
GCCTTCTGGTGGAGAAGATCAACCTGTTTGCCATGTTTGGAACTGGCATCGCCATGAGCACCTGGGTCTG
GACCAAGGCCACGCTGCTCATCTGGAGGCGTACCTGGTGCAGGTTGACTGGGCAGAGTGACGATGAGCCA
AAGCGGATCAAGAAGAGCAAGATGATTGCCAAGGCCTTCTCTAAGCGGCACGAGCTCCTGCAGAACCCAG
GCCAGGAGCTGTCCTTCAGCATGCACACTGTGTCCCACGACGGGCCCGTGGCGGGCTTGGCCTTTGACCT
CAATGAGCCCTCAGCTGATGTCTCCTCTGCCTGGGCCCAGCATGTCACCAAGATGGTGGCTCGGAGAGGA
GCCATACTGCCCCAGGATATTTCTGTCACCCCTGTGGCAACTCCAGTGCCCCCAGAGGAACAAGCCAACC
TGTGGCTGGTTGAGGCAGAGATCTCCCCAGAGCTGCAGAAGCGCCTGGGCCGGAAGAAGAAGAGGAGGAA
GAGGAAGAAGGAGGTGTGCCCGCTGGCGCCGCCCCCTGAGCTTCACCCCCCTGCCCCTGCCCCCAGTACC
ATTCCTCGACTGCCTCAGCTGCCCCGGCAGAAATGCCTGGTGGCTGCAGGTGCCTGGGGAGCTGGGGACT
CTTGCCGACAGGGAGCGTGGACCCTGGTCTCCAACCCATTCTGCCCAGAGCCCAGTCCCCCTCAGGATCC
ATTTCTGCCCAGTGCACCGGCCCCCGTGGCATGGGCTCATGGCCGCCGACAGGGCCTGGGGCCTATTCAC
TCCCGCACCAACCTGATGGACACAGAACTCATGGATGCAGACTCGGACTTCTGA
